Addgene plasmid #78974: PP262
Purpose: Promoter: GAP6, minimal Promoter: GAP6. Figure 4. Expresses GFP.
Depositing lab: Timothy Lu. Depositing organization: Massachusetts Institute of Technology. Publication: Synthetic biology and microbioreactor platforms for programmable production of biologics at the point-of-care. Perez-Pinera P, Han N, Cleto S, Cao J, Purcell O, Shah KA, Lee K, Ram R, Lu TK. Nat Commun. 2016 Jul 29;7:12211. doi: 10.1038/ncomms12211. PubMed 27470089.
Backbone
  Vector backbone: pPICZ A
  Vector type: Yeast Expression
  Selectable markers: Zeocin
Growth in bacteria
  Bacterial resistance: Bleocin (Zeocin), 50 μg/mL
  Growth temperature: 37°C
  Growth strain: DH5alpha
  Copy number: Unknown
Gene/Insert
  Gene/Insert name: GFP
Terms and licenses: Academic/Nonprofit Terms; Industry Terms: Not Available to Industry
How to cite: PP262 was a gift from Timothy Lu (Addgene plasmid # 78974 ; http://n2t.net/addgene:78974 ; RRID:Addgene_78974)
