[The description below was written by a language model from this plasmid's Addgene catalogue record and pLannotate feature annotations shown in this document.]
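Description:
PP262 is a yeast expression plasmid built on the pPICZ A backbone, a vector designed for Pichia pastoris. It is propagated in E. coli through a high-copy ColE1/pUC-type origin. A single Sh ble (BleoR) gene provides Zeocin selection in both hosts, because it sits behind tandem TEF1 (yeast) and EM7 (bacterial) promoters and ends in the CYC1 terminator. No yeast replication origin is annotated, which fits the integrative design usual for pPICZ vectors.

The feature table indicates two expression units, both based on the P. pastoris GAP (glyceraldehyde-3-phosphate dehydrogenase) promoter. In the first, a long GAP promoter fragment interrupted by a tet operator–like element precedes an open reading frame containing an ERT2 estrogen receptor ligand-binding domain fused to the VP64 activation domain, followed by an AOX1 terminator. The roughly 350 nt between the promoter and ERT2 are unannotated. They may encode a DNA-binding domain, which would make this a hormone-responsive synthetic transcription factor, but the record does not state this.

In the second unit, a much shorter GAP fragment with the same tetO-like interruption drives EGFP. A short His-tag-like match follows, then a second AOX1 terminator that spans the sequence origin. This layout matches the catalogue note "Promoter: GAP6, minimal promoter: GAP6", suggesting a GAP variant drives the activator and a minimal version serves as the core promoter of the reporter. The small CUP1, CyPet, CMV and groL1 hits upstream of the reporter are probably spurious matches, and that region may instead hold unannotated activator binding sites.

The construct appears to be a GFP reporter for characterising promoter and minimal-promoter combinations in inducible Pichia expression systems, developed for programmable biologics production.
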