Features (pLannotate 1.2.2; 25 found; start..end, strand, type, name):
    157..568     +  promoter       TEF1 promoter: S. cerevisiae TEF1; promoter for EF-1α
    576..623     +  promoter       EM7 promoter: synthetic bacterial promoter&nbsp
    642..1016    +  CDS            BleoR: antibiotic-binding protein; Sh ble from Streptoalloteichus hindustanus; confers resistance to bleomycin, phleomycin, and Zeocin™
   1082..1329    +  terminator     CYC1 terminator: S. cerevisiae CYC1; transcription terminator for CYC1
   1404..1992    -  rep_origin     ori: high-copy-number ColE1/pMB1/pBR322/pUC origin of replication
   2087..2173    -  CDS            groL1 (fragment): CH601_MYCA1 - Also known as groEL1 From Mycobacterium avium (strain 104).
   2887..3325    +  promoter       GAP promoter (fragment): promoter for Pichia pastoris glyceraldehyde-3-phosphate dehydrogenase
   3325..3343    +  protein_bind   tet operator: tetO; bacterial operator O2 for the tetR and tetA genes tetracycline repressor TetR
   3346..3365    +  promoter       PLtetO-1 promoter (fragment): modified phage lambda PL promoter with tet operator sites (Lutz and Bujard, 1997)
   3365..3403    +  promoter       GAP promoter (fragment): promoter for Pichia pastoris glyceraldehyde-3-phosphate dehydrogenase
   3760..3777    -  misc_feature   MCS (fragment): pUC18/19 multiple cloning site
   3782..4664    +  CDS            ERT2 (fragment): mutated ligand-binding domain of the human estrogen receptor (Feil et al., 1997)
   4673..4822    +  CDS            VP64: tetrameric repeat of the minimal activation domain of herpes simplex virus VP16 (Beerli et al., 1998)
   4897..5143    +  terminator     AOX1 terminator: Pichia pastoris AOX1; transcription terminator for AOX1
   5150..5168    +  promoter       CUP1 promoter (fragment): S. cerevisiae CUP1; inducible metallothionein promoter, regulated by Cu2+
   5237..5262    +  CDS            CyPet (fragment): cyan fluorescent protein optimized for FRET with YPet (Nguyen and Daugherty, 2005)
   5357..5379    -  promoter       CMV promoter (fragment): human cytomegalovirus (CMV) immediate early promoter
   5439..5459    -  enhancer       CMV enhancer (fragment): human cytomegalovirus immediate early enhancer; contains an 18-bp deletion relative to the standard CMV enhancer
   5531..5655    +  promoter       GAP promoter (fragment): promoter for Pichia pastoris glyceraldehyde-3-phosphate dehydrogenase
   5655..5673    +  protein_bind   tet operator: tetO; bacterial operator O2 for the tetR and tetA genes tetracycline repressor TetR
   5676..5695    +  promoter       PLtetO-1 promoter (fragment): modified phage lambda PL promoter with tet operator sites (Lutz and Bujard, 1997)
   5695..5733    +  promoter       GAP promoter (fragment): promoter for Pichia pastoris glyceraldehyde-3-phosphate dehydrogenase
   5749..6465    +  CDS            EGFP: EGFP is a basic (constitutively fluorescent) green fluorescent protein published in 1996, derived from Aequorea victoria. It is reported to be a rapidly-maturing weak dimer with moderate acid sensitivity.
   6535..6552    +  CDS            capTEV™ (fragment): composite tag for in vivo biotinylation, TEV protease cleavage, and 6xHis tagging
   6576..142     +  terminator     AOX1 terminator (across the origin): Pichia pastoris AOX1; transcription terminator for AOX1
>Addgene plasmid #78974 | PP262 | depositor full sequence | sequence record 147719 | PP262 sequence 6680 bps
TCTTCTCGTACGAGCTTGCTCCTGATCAGCCTATCTCGCAGCTGATGAATATCTTGTGGTAGGGGTTTGG
GAAAATCATTCGAGTTTGATGTTTTTCTTGGTATTTCCCACTCCTCTTCAGAGTACAGAAGATTAAGTGA
GACCTTCGTTTGTGCGGATCCCCCACACACCATAGCTTCAAAATGTTTCTACTCCTTTTTTACTCTTCCA
GATTTTCTCGGACTCCGCGCATCGCCGTACCACTTCAAAACACCCAAGCACAGCATACTAAATTTTCCCT
CTTTCTTCCTCTAGGGTGTCGTTAATTACCCGTACTAAAGGTTTGGAAAAGAAAAAAGAGACCGCCTCGT
TTCTTTTTCTTCGTCGAAAAAGGCAATAAAAATTTTTATCACGTTTCTTTTTCTTGAAATTTTTTTTTTT
AGTTTTTTTCTCTTTCAGTGACCTCCATTGATATTTAAGTTAATAAACGGTCTTCAATTTCTCAAGTTTC
AGTTTCATTTTTCTTGTTCTATTACAACTTTTTTTACTTCTTGTTCATTAGAAAGAAAGCATAGCAATCT
AATCTAAGGGGCGGTGTTGACAATTAATCATCGGCATAGTATATCGGCATAGTATAATACGACAAGGTGA
GGAACTAAACCATGGCCAAGTTGACCAGTGCCGTTCCGGTGCTCACCGCGCGCGACGTCGCCGGAGCGGT
CGAGTTCTGGACCGACCGGCTCGGGTTCTCCCGGGACTTCGTGGAGGACGACTTCGCCGGTGTGGTCCGG
GACGACGTGACCCTGTTCATCAGCGCGGTCCAGGACCAGGTGGTGCCGGACAACACCCTGGCCTGGGTGT
GGGTGCGCGGCCTGGACGAGCTGTACGCCGAGTGGTCGGAGGTCGTGTCCACGAACTTCCGGGACGCCTC
CGGGCCGGCCATGACCGAGATCGGCGAGCAGCCGTGGGGGCGGGAGTTCGCCCTGCGCGACCCGGCCGGC
AACTGCGTGCACTTCGTGGCCGAGGAGCAGGACTGACACGTCCGACGGCGGCCCACGGGTCCCAGGCCTC
GGAGATCCGTCCCCCTTTTCCTTTGTCGATATCATGTAATTAGTTATGTCACGCTTACATTCACGCCCTC
CCCCCACATCCGCTCTAACCGAAAAGGAAGGAGTTAGACAACCTGAAGTCTAGGTCCCTATTTATTTTTT
TATAGTTATGTTAGTATTAAGAACGTTATTTATATTTCAAATTTTTCTTTTTTTTCTGTACAGACGCGTG
TACGCATGTAACATTATACTGAAAACCTTGCTTGAGAAGGTTTTGGGACGCTCGAAGGCTTTAATTTGCA
AGCTGGAGACCAACATGTGAGCAAAAGGCCAGCAAAAGGCCAGGAACCGTAAAAAGGCCGCGTTGCTGGC
GTTTTTCCATAGGCTCCGCCCCCCTGACGAGCATCACAAAAATCGACGCTCAAGTCAGAGGTGGCGAAAC
CCGACAGGACTATAAAGATACCAGGCGTTTCCCCCTGGAAGCTCCCTCGTGCGCTCTCCTGTTCCGACCC
TGCCGCTTACCGGATACCTGTCCGCCTTTCTCCCTTCGGGAAGCGTGGCGCTTTCTCAATGCTCACGCTG
TAGGTATCTCAGTTCGGTGTAGGTCGTTCGCTCCAAGCTGGGCTGTGTGCACGAACCCCCCGTTCAGCCC
GACCGCTGCGCCTTATCCGGTAACTATCGTCTTGAGTCCAACCCGGTAAGACACGACTTATCGCCACTGG
CAGCAGCCACTGGTAACAGGATTAGCAGAGCGAGGTATGTAGGCGGTGCTACAGAGTTCTTGAAGTGGTG
GCCTAACTACGGCTACACTAGAAGGACAGTATTTGGTATCTGCGCTCTGCTGAAGCCAGTTACCTTCGGA
AAAAGAGTTGGTAGCTCTTGATCCGGCAAACAAACCACCGCTGGTAGCGGTGGTTTTTTTGTTTGCAAGC
AGCAGATTACGCGCAGAAAAAAAGGATCTCAAGAAGATCCTTTGATCTTTTCTACGGGGTCTGACGCTCA
GTGGAACGAAAACTCACGTTAAGGGATTTTGGTCATGAGATCAGATCTGAGCTCGTTTGGCCGTGGCCGT
GCTCGTCCTCGTCGGCCGGCTTGTCGACGACGGCGGTCTCCGTCGTCAGGATCATCCGGGCCACAAGCTT
GCTGACAGAAGCCTCAAGAAAAAAAAAATTCTTCTTCGACTATGCTGGAGGCAGAGATGATCGAGCCGGT
AGTTAACTATATATAGCTAAATTGGTTCCATCACCTCGAGTTCAATTCTTGATTTAGTATACACATAACC
AAATTTGGATCAAGTTTGAAGTAAAACTTTAACTTCAGCTCCTTACATTTGCACTAAGATCTCTGCTACT
CTGGTCCCAAGTGAACCACCTTTTGGACCCTATTGACCGGACCTTAACTTGCCAAACCTAAACGCTTAAT
GCCTCAGACGTTTTAATGCCTCTCAACACCTCCAAGGTTGCTTTCTTGAGCATGCCTACTAGGGACTTTA
ACGAACTGTGGGGTTGCAGACAGTTTCAGGCGTGTCCCGACCAATATGGCCTACTAGACTCTCTGAAAAA
TCACAGTTTTCCAGTAGTTCCGATCAAATTACCATCGAAATGGTCCCATAAACGGACATTTGACATCCGT
TCCTGAATTATAGTCTTCCACCGTGGATCATGGTGTTCCTTTTTTTCCCAAAGAATATCAGCATCCCTTA
ACTACGTTAGGTCAGTGATGACAATGGACCAAATTGTTGCAAGGTTTTTCTTTTTCTTTCATCGGCACAT
TTCAGCCTCACATGCGACTATTATCGATCAATGAAATCCATCAAGATTGAAATCTTAAAATTGCCCCTTT
CACTTGACAGGATCCTTTTTTGTAGAAATGTCTTGGTGTCCTCGTCCAATCAGGTAGCCATCTCTGAAAT
ATCTGGCTCCGTTGCAACTCCGAACGACCTGCTGGCAACGTAAAATTCTCCGGGGTAAAACTTTAATGTG
GAGTAATGGAACCAGAAACGTCTCTTCCCTTCTCTCTCCTTCCACCGCCCGTTACCGTCCCTAGGAAATT
TTACTCTGCTGGAGAGCTTCTTCTACGGCCCCCTTGCAGCAATGCTCTTCCCAGCATTACGTTGCGGGTA
AAACGGAGGTCGTGTACCCGACCTAGCAGCCCAGGGATGGAAAAGTCCCGGCCGTCGCTGGCAATAATAG
CGGGCGGACGCATGTCATGAGATTATTGGAAACCACCAGAATCGAATATAAAAGGCGAACACCTTTCCCA
ATTTTGGTTTCTCCTGACCCAAAGACTTTAAATTTCCCTATCAGTGATAGAGATCTCCCTATCAGTGATA
GAGATAATTTATTTGTCCCTATTTCAATCAATTGAACAACTATCAAAACACACTAGTAAAAATGCGCGGA
GCTCCTAAGAAAAAGCGCAAAGTCCGGCCGGCATCTAGACCCGGGGAGCGCCCCTTCCAGTGTCGCATTT
GCATGCGGAACTTTTCGCGCCAGGACAGGCTTGACAGGCATACCCGTACTCATACCGGTGAAAAACCGTT
TCAGTGTCGGATCTGTATGCGAAATTTCTCCCAGAAGGAGCACTTGGCGGGGCATCTACGTACGCACACC
GGCGAGAAGCCATTCCAATGCCGAATATGCATGCGCAACTTCAGTCGCCGCGACAACCTGAACCGGCACC
TAAAAACCCACCTGAGGAACATATGCGGCGGAGGCACACCTGCAGCTGCGTCGACTCTAGAGGATCCATC
TGCTGGAGACATGAGAGCTGCCAACCTTTGGCCAAGCCCGCTCATGATCAAACGCTCTAAGAAGAACAGC
CTGGCCTTGTCCCTGACGGCCGACCAGATGGTCAGTGCCTTGTTGGATGCTGAGCCCCCCATACTCTATT
CCGAGTATGATCCTACCAGACCCTTCAGTGAAGCTTCGATGATGGGCTTACTGACCAACCTGGCAGACAG
GGAGCTGGTTCACATGATCAACTGGGCGAAGAGGGTGCCAGGCTTTGTGGATTTGACCCTCCATGATCAG
GTCCACCTTCTAGAATGTGCCTGGCTAGAGATCCTGATGATTGGTCTCGTCTGGCGCTCCATGGAGCACC
CAGTGAAGCTACTGTTTGCTCCTAACTTGCTCTTGGACAGGAACCAGGGAAAATGTGTAGAGGGCATGGT
GGAGATCTTCGACATGCTGCTGGCTACATCATCTCGGTTCCGCATGATGAATCTGCAGGGAGAGGAGTTT
GTGTGCCTCAAATCTATTATTTTGCTTAATTCTGGAGTGTACACATTTCTGTCCAGCACCCTGAAGTCTC
TGGAAGAGAAGGACCATATCCACCGAGTCCTGGACAAGATCACAGACACTTTGATCCACCTGATGGCCAA
GGCAGGCCTGACCCTGCAGCAGCAGCACCAGCGGCTGGCCCAGCTCCTCCTCATCCTCTCCCACATCAGG
CACATGAGTAACAAAGGCATGGAGCATCTGTACAGCATGAAGTGCAAGAACGTGGTGCCCCTCTATGACC
TGCTGCTGGAGATGCTGGACGCCCACCGCCTACATGCGCCCACTAGCCGTGGAGGGGCATCCGTGGAGGA
GACGGACCAAAGCCACTTGGCCACTGCGGGCTCTACTTCATCGCCTAGGGCCGACGCGCTGGACGATTTC
GATCTCGACATGCTGGGTTCTGATGCCCTCGATGACTTTGACCTGGATATGTTGGGAAGCGACGCATTGG
ATGACTTTGATCTGGACATGCTCGGCTCCGATGCTCTGGACGATTTCGATCTCGATATGTTAATTAACTA
CCCGTACGACGTTCCGGACTACGCTTCTTGAGGTACCATCGGTAGACCGGTCTTGCTAGATTCTAATCAA
GAGGATGTCAGAATGCCATTTGCCTGAGAGATGCAGGCTTCATTTTTGATACTTTTTTATTTGTAACCTA
TATAGTATAGGATTTTTTTTGTCATTTTGTTTCTTCTCGTACGAGCTTGCTCCTGATCAGCCTATCTCGC
AGCTGATGAATATCTTGTGGTAGGGGTTTGGGAAAATCATTCGAGTTTGATGTTTTTCTTGGTATTTCCC
ACTCCTCTTCAGAGTACAGAAGATTAAGTGAGAGCTAGCATATCATATAGAAGTCATCGCGGCAGATCAA
TTCATCAATCGGAGTGAGGATATTGCGAGTTTACCACCATCAATCGGAGTGAGGATCTCCAATTGGTGAC
GGTCCAGTCATCAATCGGAGTGAGGATTCAGCTGCTTCTCGAGGCCGCACATCAATCGGAGTGAGGATGT
ACAGGGTGGGCTGTTCCACCATCAATCGGAGTGAGGATTTGCGTCAATGGGGCGGAGTTCATCAATCGGA
GTGAGGATATCGAAGTCATCGAGAGCACTCATCAATCGGAGTGAGGATATACTCCACCCATTGACGTCAC
ATCAATCGGAGTGAGGATTGGAACCAGAAGGGTCTCTTCATCAATCGGAGTGAGGATACCCTATGGGCGC
GCCGTCGCTGGCAATAATAGCGGGCGGACGCATGTCATGAGATTATTGGAAACCACCAGAATCGAATATA
AAAGGCGAACACCTTTCCCAATTTTGGTTTCTCCTGACCCAAAGACTTTAAATTTCCCTATCAGTGATAG
AGATCTCCCTATCAGTGATAGAGATAATTTATTTGTCCCTATTTCAATCAATTGAACAACTATCAAAACA
CAGAATTCATGGTGAGCAAGGGCGAGGAGCTGTTCACCGGGGTGGTGCCCATCCTGGTCGAGCTGGACGG
CGACGTAAACGGCCACAAGTTCAGCGTGTCCGGCGAGGGCGAGGGCGATGCCACCTACGGCAAGCTGACC
CTGAAGTTCATCTGCACCACCGGCAAGCTGCCCGTGCCCTGGCCCACCCTCGTGACCACCCTGACCTACG
GCGTGCAGTGCTTCAGCCGCTACCCCGACCACATGAAGCAGCACGACTTCTTCAAGTCCGCCATGCCCGA
AGGCTACGTCCAGGAGCGCACCATCTTCTTCAAGGACGACGGCAACTACAAGACCCGCGCCGAGGTGAAG
TTCGAGGGCGACACCCTGGTGAACCGCATCGAGCTGAAGGGCATCGACTTCAAGGAGGACGGCAACATCC
TGGGGCACAAGCTGGAGTACAACTACAACAGCCACAACGTCTATATCATGGCCGACAAGCAGAAGAACGG
CATCAAGGTGAACTTCAAGATCCGCCACAACATCGAGGACGGCAGCGTGCAGCTCGCCGACCACTACCAG
CAGAACACCCCCATCGGCGACGGCCCCGTGCTGCTGCCCGACAACCACTACCTGAGCACCCAGAGCGCCC
TGAGCAAAGACCCCAACGAGAAGCGCGATCACATGGTCCTGCTGGAGTTCGTGACCGCCGCCGGGATCAC
TCTCGGCATGGACGAGCTGTACAAGGCCGCGGCGGCCGCCAGCTTTCTAGAACAAAAACTCATCTCAGAA
GAGGATCTGAATAGCGCCGTCGACCATCATCATCATCATCATTGACCGGTCTTGCTAGATTCTAATCAAG
AGGATGTCAGAATGCCATTTGCCTGAGAGATGCAGGCTTCATTTTTGATACTTTTTTATTTGTAACCTAT
ATAGTATAGGATTTTTTTTGTCATTTTGTT
