>Addgene plasmid #78974 | PP262 | addgene partial sequence | sequence record 153695 | EGFP-N 5'-CGTCGCCGTCCAGCTCGACCAG-3'
CCATGAATTCTGTGTTTTGATAGTTGTTCAATTGATTGAAATAGGGACAAATAAATTATCTCTATCACTG
ATAGGGAGATCTCTATCACTGATAGGGAAATTTAAAGTCTTTGGGTCAGGAGAAACCAAAATTGGGAAAG
GTGTTCGCCTTTTATATTCGATTCTGGTGGTTTCCAATAATCTCATGACATGCGTCCGCCCGCTATTATT
GCCAGCGACGGCGCGCCCATAGGGTATCCTCACTCCGATTGATGAAGAGACCCTTCTGGTTCCAATCCTC
ACTCCGATTGATGTGACGTCAATGGGTGGAGTATATCCTCACTCCGATTGATGAGTGCTCTCGATGACTT
CGATATCCTCACTCCGATTGATGAACTCCGCCCCATTGACGCAAATCCTCACTCCGATTGATGGTGGAAC
AGCCCACCCTGTACATCCTCACTCCGATTGATGTGCGGCCTCGAGAAGCAGCTGAATCCTCACTCCGATT
GATGACTGGACCGTCACCAATTGGAGATCCTCACTCCGATTGATGGTGGTAAACTCGCAATATCCTCACT
CCGATTGATGAATTGATCTGCCGCGATGACTTCTATATGATATGCTAGCTCTCACTTAATCTTCTGTACT
CTGAAGAGGAGTGGGAAATACCAAGAAAAACATCAAACTCGAATGATTTTCCCAAACCCCTACCACAAGA
TATTCATCAGCTGCGAGATAGGCTGATCAGGAGCAAGCTCGTACGAGAAGAAACAAAATGACAAAAAAAA
TCCTATACTATATAGGTTACAAATAAAAAAGTATCAAAAATGAAGCCTGCATCTCTCAGGCAAATGGCAT
TCTGACATCCTCTTGATTAGAATCTAGCAAGACCGGTCTACCGATGGTACCTCAAGAAGCGTAGTCCGGA
ACGTCGTACGGGTAGTTAATTAACATATCGAGATCGA
